Addgene plasmid #223689: mCh-sspB(LOV2)
Purpose: PhoBIT1 component; mCherry-tagged sspB with LOV2 insertion
Depositing lab: Yubin Zhou. Depositing organization: Texas A&M Health Science Center. Publication: Engineering of photo-inducible binary interaction tools for biomedical applications. Lee YT, Guo L, Lan TH, Nonomura T, Liu G, Ma G, Wang R, Huang Y, Zhou Y. Nat Commun. 2025 Jul 28;16(1):6940. doi: 10.1038/s41467-025-61710-4. PubMed 40721575.
Backbone
  Vector backbone: pTriEX
  Vector type: Mammalian Expression
Growth in bacteria
  Bacterial resistance: Ampicillin, 100 μg/mL
  Growth temperature: 37°C
  Growth strain: DH5alpha
  Copy number: High Copy
Gene/Insert
  Gene/Insert name: sspB(N)-LOV2-sspB(C)
  Species: Synthetic
  Insert size (bp): 777
  Promoter: CMV
  Tag / fusion protein: mCherry (N terminal on insert)
  Cloning method: Other
  Sequencing primers: 5′ CCCCGTAATGCAGAAGAAGA
Terms and licenses: Academic/Nonprofit Terms; Industry Terms: Not Available to Industry
How to cite: mCh-sspB(LOV2) was a gift from Yubin Zhou (Addgene plasmid # 223689 ; http://n2t.net/addgene:223689 ; RRID:Addgene_223689)
