[The description below was written by a language model from this plasmid's Addgene catalogue record and pLannotate feature annotations shown in this document.]
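Description:
mCh-sspB(LOV2) is a mammalian expression plasmid built on the pTriEX backbone and is one component of the PhoBIT1 photo-inducible binary interaction system. It is propagated in E. coli as a high-copy plasmid through a ColE1/pUC-type origin and selected with ampicillin via the β-lactamase gene. The sequenced record is about 6.5 kb.

The payload is a 777 bp synthetic insert, sspB(N)-LOV2-sspB(C), in which the adaptor protein sspB is split into two segments flanking an inserted LOV2 light-sensing domain, with mCherry fused at the N terminus for red fluorescent tracking of the protein. The feature table agrees with this layout: mCherry is followed by an sspB fragment, a flavin-binding domain, and a second sspB fragment. The automated annotation labels the middle domain miniSOG, which is itself a LOV2 derivative, so this call most likely reflects sequence homology to the LOV2 module named in the catalogue entry rather than a separate reporter. Placing LOV2 inside sspB is presumably meant to make sspB's binding activity light-dependent, although the record does not name the partner component or the direction of the light response.

Expression in mammalian cells is driven by the CMV enhancer and promoter with a chimeric β-actin/β-globin intron and terminated by a rabbit β-globin polyadenylation signal. As is typical of pTriEX, the backbone also carries a T7 promoter with lac operator and T7 terminator for bacterial expression. For insect cell expression it has a p10 promoter and flanking baculovirus recombination regions (lef2/ORF603 and ORF1629). A single loxP site is also present. The catalogue lists only mammalian expression as the intended use.
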