Features (pLannotate 1.2.2; 20 found; start..end, strand, type, name):
      4..39      +  CDS            lef2 (fragment): baculovirus late expression factor 2
    181..1008    +  misc_recomb    baculovirus recombination region (lef2/ORF603): contains ORF603 and part of lef2
   1020..1379    +  enhancer       CMV enhancer (fragment): human cytomegalovirus immediate early enhancer
   1381..1580    +  promoter       CMV promoter: human cytomegalovirus (CMV) immediate early promoter
   1732..1862    +  intron         chimeric intron (fragment): chimera between introns from chicken β-actin and rabbit β-globin
   1931..1949    +  promoter       T7 promoter: promoter for bacteriophage T7 RNA polymerase
   1950..1974    +  protein_bind   lac operator: The lac repressor binds to the lac operator to inhibit transcription in E. coli. This inhibition can be relieved by adding lactose or isopropyl-β-D-thiogalactopyranoside (IPTG). lac repressor encoded by lacI
   1990..2099    +  promoter       p10 promoter: baculovirus promoter for expression in insect cells
   2174..2878    +  CDS            mCherry: mCherry is a basic (constitutively fluorescent) red fluorescent protein published in 2004, derived from Discosoma sp.. It is reported to be a very rapidly-maturing monomer with low acid sensitivity.
   2906..3124    +  CDS            sspB (fragment): SSPB_HAEIN - Experimental evidence at protein level: Swiss-Prot protein existence level 1. Also stimulates degradation of the N-terminus of RseA (residues 1-108, alone or in complex with sigma-E) by ClpX-ClpP in a non-ssrA-mediated fashion. From Haemophilus influenzae (strain ATCC 51907 / DSM 11121 / KW20 / Rd).
   3152..3469    +  CDS            miniSOG: miniSOG is a basic (constitutively fluorescent) cyan fluorescent protein published in 2011, derived from Arabidopsis thaliana. It requires the cofactor flavin for fluorescence.
   3572..3682    +  CDS            sspB (fragment): SSPB_HAEIN - Experimental evidence at protein level: Swiss-Prot protein existence level 1. Also stimulates degradation of the N-terminus of RseA (residues 1-108, alone or in complex with sigma-E) by ClpX-ClpP in a non-ssrA-mediated fashion. From Haemophilus influenzae (strain ATCC 51907 / DSM 11121 / KW20 / Rd).
   3721..3789    +  CDS            HBB (fragment): HBB_PONPY - Experimental evidence at transcript level: Swiss-Prot protein existence level 2. Involved in oxygen transport from the lung to the various peripheral tissues. From Pongo pygmaeus (Bornean orangutan).
   3864..3919    +  polyA_signal   β-globin poly(A) signal: rabbit β-globin polyadenylation signal (Gil and Proudfoot, 1987)
   4007..4054    +  terminator     T7 terminator: transcription terminator for bacteriophage T7 RNA polymerase
   4067..4772    +  misc_recomb    baculovirus recombination region (ORF1629): contains part of ORF1629
   4781..4814    +  protein_bind   loxP: Cre-mediated recombination occurs in the 8-bp core sequence (GCATACAT). Cre recombinase
   4982..5569    -  rep_origin     ori: high-copy-number ColE1/pMB1/pBR322/pUC origin of replication
   5582..6442    -  CDS            AmpR: β-lactamase; bla; confers resistance to ampicillin, carbenicillin, and related antibiotics
   6443..6494    -  promoter       AmpR promoter (fragment): bla
>Addgene plasmid #223689 | mCh-sspB(LOV2) | addgene full sequence | sequence record 444734 | Addgene NGS Result
TCCTGCATCTTTTAATCAAATCCCAAGATGTGTATAAACGCGCCGGTATGTACAGGAAGAGGTTTATACT
AAACTGTTACATTGCAAACGTGGTTTCGTGTGCCAAGTGTGAAAACCGATGTTTAATCAAGGCTCTGACG
CATTTCTACAACCACGACTCCAAGTGTGTGGGTGAAGTCATGCATCTTTTAATCAAATCCCAAGATGTGT
ATAAACCACCAAACTGCCAAAAAATGAAAACTGTCGACAAGCTCTGTCCGTTTGCTGGCAACTGCAAGGG
TCTCAATCCTATTTGTAATTATTGAATAATAAAACAATTATAAATGTCAAATTTGTTTTTTATTAACGAT
ACAAACCAAACGCAACAAGAACATTTGTAGTATTATCTATAATTGAAAACGCGTAGTTATAATCGCTGAG
GTAATATTTAAAATCATTTTCAAATGATTCACAGTTAATTTGCGACAATATAATTTTATTTTCACATAAA
CTAGACGCCTTGTCGTCTTCTTCTTCGTATTCCTTCTCTTTTTCATTTTTCTCTTCATAAAAATTAACAT
AGTTATTATCGTATCCATATATGTATCTATCGTATAGAGTAAATTTTTTGTTGTCATAAATATATATGTC
TTTTTTAATGGGGTGTATAGTACCGCTGCGCATAGTTTTTCTGTAATTTACAACAGTGCTATTTTCTGGT
AGTTCTTCGGAGTGTGTTGCTTTAATTATTAAATTTATATAATCAATGAATTTGGGATCGTCGGTTTTGT
ACAATATGTTGCCGGCATAGTACGCAGCTTCTTCTAGTTCAATTACACCATTTTTTAGCAGCACCGGATT
AACATAACTTTCCAAAATGTTGTACGAACCGTTAAACAAAAACAGTTCACCTCCCTTTTCTATACTATTG
TCTGCGAGCAGTTGTTTGTTGTTAAAAATAACAGCCATTGTAATGAGACGCACAAACTAATATCACAAAC
TGGAAATGTCTATCAATATATAGTTGCTGATGGCCGGCCTATTAATAGTAATCAATTACGGGGTCATTAG
TTCATAGCCCATATATGGAGTTCCGCGTTACATAACTTACGGTAAATGGCCCGCCTGGCTGACCGCCCAA
CGACCCCCGCCCATTGACGTCAATAATGACGTATGTTCCCATAGTAACGCCAATAGGGACTTTCCATTGA
CGTCAATGGGTGGAGTATTTACGGTAAACTGCCCACTTGGCAGTACATCAAGTGTATCATATGCCAAGTC
CGCCCCCTATTGACGTCAATGACGGTAAATGGCCCGCCTGGCATTATGCCCAGTACATGACCTTACGGGA
CTTTCCTACTTGGCAGTACATCTACGTATTAGTCATCGCTATTACCATGCTGATGCGGTTTTGGCAGTAC
ACCAATGGGCGTGGATAGCGGTTTGACTCACGGGGATTTCCAAGTCTCCACCCCATTGACGTCAATGGGA
GTTTGTTTTGGCACCAAAATCAACGGGACTTTCCAAAATGTCGTAATAACCCCGCCCCGTTGACGCAAAT
GGGCGGTAGGCGTGTACGGTGGGAGGTCTATATAAGCAGACGTCGTTTAGTGAACCGTCAGATCACTAGA
TGCTTTATTGCGGTAGTTTATCACAGTTAAATTGCTAACGCCAGTCTCGAACTTAACGTGCAGAAGTTGG
TCGTGAGGCACTGGGCAGGTAAGTATCGGGCCCTTTGTGCGGGGGGAGCGGCTCGGGGCTGTCCGCGGGG
GGACGGCTGCCTTCGGGGGGGACGGGGCAGGGCGGGGTTCGGCTTCTGGCGTGTGACCGGCGGCTCTAGA
GCCTCTGCTAACCATGTTCATGCCTTCTTCTTTTTCCTACAGCTCCTGGGCAACGTGCTGGTTATTGTGC
TGTCTCATCATTTTGGCAAAGAATTGGATCGGACCGAAATTAATACGACTCACTATAGGGGAATTGTGAG
CGGATAACAATTCCCCGGAGTTAATCCGGGACCTTTAATTCAACCCAACACAATATATTATAGTTAAATA
AGAATTATTATCAAATCATTTGTATATTAATTAAAATACTATACTGTAAATTACATTTTATTTACAATCA
AAGGAGATATACCATGGCACTGGCGCTGAAACTGGCGGGCCTGGATATTGGTTCTGGAAGTGGCTCCGGA
TCTGTGAGCAAGGGCGAGGAGGATAACATGGCCATCATCAAGGAGTTCATGCGCTTCAAGGTGCACATGG
AGGGCTCCGTGAACGGCCACGAGTTCGAGATCGAGGGCGAGGGCGAGGGCCGCCCCTACGAGGGCACCCA
GACCGCCAAGCTGAAGGTGACCAAGGGTGGCCCCCTGCCCTTCGCCTGGGACATCCTGTCCCCTCAGTTC
ATGTACGGCTCCAAGGCCTACGTGAAGCACCCCGCCGACATCCCCGACTACTTGAAGCTGTCCTTCCCCG
AGGGCTTCAAGTGGGAGCGCGTGATGAACTTCGAGGACGGCGGCGTGGTGACCGTGACCCAGGACTCCTC
CCTGCAGGACGGCGAGTTCATCTACAAGGTGAAGCTGCGCGGCACCAACTTCCCCTCCGACGGCCCCGTA
ATGCAGAAGAAGACTATGGGCTGGGAGGCCTCCTCCGAGCGGATGTACCCCGAGGACGGCGCCCTGAAGG
GCGAGATCAAGCAGAGGCTGAAGCTGAAGGACGGCGGCCACTACGACGCTGAGGTCAAGACCACCTACAA
GGCCAAGAAGCCCGTGCAGCTGCCCGGCGCCTACAACGTCAACATCAAGTTGGACATCACCTCCCACAAC
GAGGACTACACCATCGTGGAACAGTACGAACGCGCCGAGGGCCGCCACTCCACCGGCGGCATGGACGAGC
TGTACAAGGGAGGTAGCGGCAAGCTTGGAAGCGGTAGTTCACCCAAGAGGCCAAAATTGCTAAGGGAATA
TTATGATTGGTTAGTTGACAATTCATTTACCCCTTATCTAGTTGTAGATGCAACTTACCTTGGTGTAAAC
GTTCCAGTTGAGTATGTTAAAGACGGACAGATCGTGTTGAACCTTTCTGCCTCTGCCACAGGCAACCTTC
AACTTACCAATGATTTTATCCAGTTTAACGCTCGTTTCAAGGGCGGCCGCTTGGCTACTACACTTGAACG
TATTGAGAAGAACTTTGTCATTACTGACCCAAGATTGCCAGATAATCCCATTATATTCGCGTCCGATAGT
TTCTTGCAGTTGACAGAATATAGCCGTGAAGAAATTTTGGGAAGAAACTGCAGGTTTCTACAAGGTCCTG
AAACTGATCGCGCGACAGTGAGAAAAATTAGAGATGCCATAGATAACCAAACAGAGGTCACTGTTCAGCT
GATTAATTATACAAAGAGTGGTAAAAAGTTCTGGAACCTCTTTCACTTGCAGCCTATGCGAGATCAGAAG
GGAGATGTCCAGTACTTTATTGGGGTTCAGTTGGATGGAACTGAGCATGTCCGAGATGCTGCCGAGAGAG
AGGGAGTCATGCTGATTAAGAAAACTGCAGAAAATATTGATGAGGCGGCAAAAGAACTTGGGTCCGGAGG
GGTGTCACGTGAGTTGTACATCCCAATGGGGGCTGCCTTGGCTATTTATGCTCGTGAAAACGGCGACGGA
GTGATGTTTGAGCCAGAAGAGATCTATGACGAGTTAAATATTTAGCTCGAGCACCACCATCACCATCACT
AAGTGATTAACCTCAGGTGCAGGCTGCCTATCAGAAGGTGGTGGCTGGTGTGGCCAATGCCCTGGCTCAC
AAATACCACTGAGATCGATCTTTTTCCCTCTGCCAAAAATTATGGGGACATCATGAAGCCCCTTGAGCAT
CTGACTTCTGGCTAATAAAGGAAATTTATTTTCATTGCAATAGTGTGTTGGAATTTTTTGTGTCTCTCAC
TCGGAAGGACATATGGGAGGGCAAATCATTTAAAACATCAGAATGAGTATTTGGTTTAGAGTTTGGCAAC
ATATGCCCATATGTAACTAGCATAACCCCTTGGGGCCTCTAAACGGGTCTTGAGGGGTTTTTTGCTGAAA
GCATGCGGAGGAAATTCTCCTTGAAGTTTCCCTGGTGTTCAAAGTAAAGGAGTTTGCACCAGACGCACCT
CTGTTCACTGGTCCGGCGTATTAAAACACGATACATTGTTATTAGTACATTTATTAAGCGCTAGATTCTG
TGCGTTGTTGATTTACAGACAATTGTTGTACGTATTTTAATAATTCATTAAATTTATAATCTTTAGGGTG
GTATGTTAGAGCGAAAATCAAATGATTTTCAGCGTCTTTATATCTGAATTTAAATATTAAATCCTCAATA
GATTTGTAAAATAGGTTTCGATTAGTTTCAAACAAGGGTTGTTTTTCCGAACCGATGGCTGGACTATCTA
ATGGATTTTCGCTCAACGCCACAAAACTTGCCAAATCTTGTAGCAGCAATCTAGCTTTGTCGATATTCGT
TTGTGTTTTGTTTTGTAATAAAGGTTCGACGTCGTTCAAAATATTATGCGCTTTTGTATTTCTTTCATCA
CTGTCGTTAGTGTACAATTGACTCGACGTAAACACGTTAAATAGAGCTTGGACATATTTAACATCGGGCG
TGTTAGCTTTATTAGGCCGATTATCGTCGTCGTCCCAACCCTCGTCGTTAGAAGTTGCTTCCGAAGACGA
TTTTGCCATAGCCACACGACGCCTATTAATTGTGTCGGCTAACACGTCCGCGATCAAATTTGTAGTTGAG
CTTTTTGGAATTGCGATCGCATAACTTCGTATAGCATACATTATACGAAGTTATAAGCTCGGAACGCTGC
GCTCGGTCGTTCGGCTGCGGCGAGCGGTATCAGCTCACTCAAAGGCGGTAATACGGTTATCCACAGAATC
AGGGGATAACGCAGGAAAGAACATGTGAGCAAAAGGCCAGCAAAAGGCCAGGAACCGTAAAAAGGCCGCG
TTGCTGGCGTTTTTCCATAGGCTCCGCCCCCTGACGAGCATCACAAAAATCGACGCTCAAGTCAGAGGTG
GCGAAACCCGACAGGACTATAAAGATACCAGGCGTTTCCCCCTGGAAGCTCCCTCGTGCGCTCTCCTGTT
CCGACCCTGCCGCTTACCGGATACCTGTCCGCCTTTCTCCCTTCGGGAAGCGTGGCGCTTTCTCATAGCT
CACGCTGTAGGTATCTCAGTTCGGTGTAGGTCGTTCGCTCCAAGCTGGGCTGTGTGCACGAACCCCCCGT
TCAGCCCGACCGCTGCGCCTTATCCGGTAACTATCGTCTTGAGTCCAACCCGGTAAGACACGACTTATCG
CCACTGGCAGCAGCCACTGGTAACAGGATTAGCAGAGCGAGGTATGTAGGCGGTGCTACAGAGTTCTTGA
AGTGGTGGCCTAACTACGGCTACACTAGAAGAACAGTATTTGGTATCTGCGCTCTGCTGAAGCCAGTTAC
CTTCGGAAAAAGAGTTGGTAGCTCTTGATCCGGCAAACAAACCACCGCTGGTAGCGGTGGTTTTTTTGTT
TGCAAGCAGCAGATTACGCGCAGAAAAAAAGGATCTCAAGAAGATCCTTTGTTACCAATGCTTAATCAGT
GAGGCACCTATCTCAGCGATCTGTCTATTTCGTTCATCCATAGTTGCCTGACTCCCCGTCGTGTAGATAA
CTACGATACGGGAGGGCTTACCATCTGGCCCCAGTGCTGCAATGATACCGCGAGACCCACGCTCACCGGC
TCCAGATTTATCAGCAATAAACCAGCCAGCCGGAAGGGCCGAGCGCAGAAGTGGTCCTGCAACTTTATCC
GCCTCCATCCAGTCTATTAATTGTTGCCGGGAAGCTAGAGTAAGTAGTTCGCCAGTTAATAGTTTGCGCA
ACGTTGTTGCCATTGCTACAGGCATCGTGGTGTCACGCTCGTCGTTTGGTATGGCTTCATTCAGCTCCGG
TTCCCAACGATCAAGGCGAGTTACATGATCCCCCATGTTGTGCAAAAAAGCGGTTAGCTCCTTCGGTCCT
CCGATCGTTGTCAGAAGTAAGTTGGCCGCAGTGTTATCACTCATGGTTATGGCAGCACTGCATAATTCTC
TTACTGTCATGCCATCCGTAAGATGCTTTTCTGTGACTGGTGAGTACTCAACCAAGTCATTCTGAGAATA
GTGTATGCGGCGACCGAGTTGCTCTTGCCCGGCGTCAATACGGGATAATACCGCGCCACATAGCAGAACT
TTAAAAGTGCTCATCATTGGAAAACGTTCTTCGGGGCGAAAACTCTCAAGGATCTTACCGCTGTTGAGAT
CCAGTTCGATGTAACCCACTCGTGCACCCAACTGATCTTCAGCATCTTTTACTTTCACCAGCGTTTCTGG
GTGAGCAAAAACAGGAAGGCAAAATGCCGCAAAAAAGGGAATAAGGGCGACACGGAAATGTTGAATACTC
ATACTCTTCCTTTTTCAATATTATTGAAGCATTTATCAGGGTTATTGTCTCATGTCCGCGCGTT
